>Addgene plasmid #223198 | Lenti:FlipGFP-T2A-mCherry | addgene full sequence | sequence record 444971 | Addgene NGS Result
GTCGACGGATCGGGAGATCTCCCGATCCCCTATGGTGCACTCTCAGTACAATCTGCTCTGATGCCGCATA
GTTAAGCCAGTATCTGCTCCCTGCTTGTGTGTTGGAGGTCGCTGAGTAGTGCGCGAGCAAAATTTAAGCT
ACAACAAGGCAAGGCTTGACCGACAATTGCATGAAGAATCTGCTTAGGGTTAGGCGTTTTGCGCTGCTTC
GCGATGTACGGGCCAGATATACGCGTTGACATTGATTATTGACTAGTTATTAATAGTAATCAATTACGGG
GTCATTAGTTCATAGCCCATATATGGAGTTCCGCGTTACATAACTTACGGTAAATGGCCCGCCTGGCTGA
CCGCCCAACGACCCCCGCCCATTGACGTCAATAATGACGTATGTTCCCATAGTAACGCCAATAGGGACTT
TCCATTGACGTCAATGGGTGGAGTATTTACGGTAAACTGCCCACTTGGCAGTACATCAAGTGTATCATAT
GCCAAGTACGCCCCCTATTGACGTCAATGACGGTAAATGGCCCGCCTGGCATTATGCCCAGTACATGACC
TTATGGGACTTTCCTACTTGGCAGTACATCTACGTATTAGTCATCGCTATTACCATGGTGATGCGGTTTT
GGCAGTACATCAATGGGCGTGGATAGCGGTTTGACTCACGGGGATTTCCAAGTCTCCACCCCATTGACGT
CAATGGGAGTTTGTTTTGGCACCAAAATCAACGGGACTTTCCAAAATGTCGTAACAACTCCGCCCCATTG
ACGCAAATGGGCGGTAGGCGTGTACGGTGGGAGGTCTATATAAGCAGCGCGTTTTGCCTGTACTGGGTCT
CTCTGGTTAGACCAGATCTGAGCCTGGGAGCTCTCTGGCTAACTAGGGAACCCACTGCTTAAGCCTCAAT
AAAGCTTGCCTTGAGTGCTTCAAGTAGTGTGTGCCCGTCTGTTGTGTGACTCTGGTAACTAGAGATCCCT
CAGACCCTTTTAGTCAGTGTGGAAAATCTCTAGCAGTGGCGCCCGAACAGGGACTTGAAAGCGAAAGGGA
AACCAGAGGAGCTCTCTCGACGCAGGACTCGGCTTGCTGAAGCGCGCACGGCAAGAGGCGAGGGGCGGCG
ACTGGTGAGTACGCCAAAAATTTTGACTAGCGGAGGCTAGAAGGAGAGAGATGGGTGCGAGAGCGTCAGT
ATTAAGCGGGGGAGAATTAGATCGCGATGGGAAAAAATTCGGTTAAGGCCAGGGGGAAAGAAAAAATATA
AATTAAAACATATAGTATGGGCAAGCAGGGAGCTAGAACGATTCGCAGTTAATCCTGGCCTGTTAGAAAC
ATCAGAAGGCTGTAGACAAATACTGGGACAGCTACAACCATCCCTTCAGACAGGATCAGAAGAACTTAGA
TCATTATATAATACAGTAGCAACCCTCTATTGTGTGCATCAAAGGATAGAGATAAAAGACACCAAGGAAG
CTTTAGACAAGATAGAGGAAGAGCAAAACAAAAGTAAGACCACCGCACAGCAAGCGGCCGCTGATCTTCA
GACCTGGAGGAGGAGATATGAGGGACAATTGGAGAAGTGAATTATATAAATATAAAGTAGTAAAAATTGA
ACCATTAGGAGTAGCACCCACCAAGGCAAAGAGAAGAGTGGTGCAGAGAGAAAAAAGAGCAGTGGGAATA
GGAGCTTTGTTCCTTGGGTTCTTGGGAGCAGCAGGAAGCACTATGGGCGCAGCGTCAATGACGCTGACGG
TACAGGCCAGACAATTATTGTCTGGTATAGTGCAGCAGCAGAACAATTTGCTGAGGGCTATTGAGGCGCA
ACAGCATCTGTTGCAACTCACAGTCTGGGGCATCAAGCAGCTCCAGGCAAGAATCCTGGCTGTGGAAAGA
TACCTAAAGGATCAACAGCTCCTGGGGATTTGGGGTTGCTCTGGAAAACTCATTTGCACCACTGCTGTGC
CTTGGAATGCTAGTTGGAGTAATAAATCTCTGGAACAGATTTGGAATCACACGACCTGGATGGAGTGGGA
CAGAGAAATTAACAATTACACAAGCTTAATACACTCCTTAATTGAAGAATCGCAAAACCAGCAAGAAAAG
AATGAACAAGAATTATTGGAATTAGATAAATGGGCAAGTTTGTGGAATTGGTTTAACATAACAAATTGGC
TGTGGTATATAAAATTATTCATAATGATAGTAGGAGGCTTGGTAGGTTTAAGAATAGTTTTTGCTGTACT
TTCTATAGTGAATAGAGTTAGGCAGGGATATTCACCATTATCGTTTCAGACCCACCTCCCAACCCCGAGG
GGACCCGACAGGCCCGAAGGAATAGAAGAAGAAGGTGGAGAGAGAGACAGAGACAGATCCATTCGATTAG
TGAACGGATCGGCACTGCGTGCGCCAATTCTGCAGACAAATGGCAGTATTCATCCACAATTTTAAAAGAA
AAGGGGGGATTGGGGGGTACAGTGCAGGGGAAAGAATAGTAGACATAATAGCAACAGACATACAAACTAA
AGAATTACAAAAACAAATTACAAAAATTCAAAATTTTCGGGTTTATTACAGGGACAGCAGAGATCCAGTT
TGGTTAATTAATGCAAAGATGGATAAAGTTTTAAACAGAGAGGAATCTTTGCAGCTAATGGACCTTCTAG
GTCTTGAAAGGAGTGGGAATTGGCTCCGGTGCCCGTCAGTGGGCAGAGCGCACATCGCCCACAGTCCCCG
AGAAGTTGGGGGGAGGGGTCGGCAATTGAACCGGTGCCTAGAGAAGGTGGCGCGGGGTAAACTGGGAAAG
TGATGTCGTGTACTGGCTCCGCCTTTTTCCCGAGGGTGGGGGAGAACCGTATATAAGTGCAGTAGTCGCC
GTGAACGTTCTTTTTCGCAACGGGTTTGCCGCCAGAACACAGGTAAGTGCCGTGTGTGGTTCCCGCGGGC
CTGGCCTCTTTACGGGTTATGGCCCTTGCGTGCCTTGAATTACTTCCACCTGGCTGCAGTACGTGATTCT
TGATCCCGAGCTTCGGGTTGGAAGTGGGTGGGAGAGTTCGAGGCCTTGCGCTTAAGGAGCCCCTTCGCCT
CGTGCTTGAGTTGAGGCCTGGCCTGGGCGCTGGGGCCGCCGCGTGCGAATCTGGTGGCACCTTCGCGCCT
GTCTCGCTGCTTTCGATAAGTCTCTAGCCATTTAAAATTTTTGATGACCTGCTGCGACGCTTTTTTTCTG
GCAAGATAGTCTTGTAAATGCGGGCCAAGATCTGCACACTGGTATTTCGGTTTTTGGGGCCGCGGGCGGC
GACGGGGCCCGTGCGTCCCAGCGCACATGTTCGGCGAGGCGGGGCCTGCGAGCGCGGCCACCGAGAATCG
GACGGGGGTAGTCTCAAGCTGGCCGGCCTGCTCTGGTGCCTGGCCTCGCGCCGCCGTGTATCGCCCCGCC
CTGGGCGGCAAGGCTGGCCCGGTCGGCACCAGTTGCGTGAGCGGAAAGATGGCCGCTTCCCGGCCCTGCT
GCAGGGAGCTCAAAATGGAGGACGCGGCGCTCGGGAGAGCGGGCGGGTGAGTCACCCACACAAAGGAAAA
GGGCCTTTCCGTCCTCAGCCGTCGCTTCATGTGACTCCACGGAGTACCGGGCGCCGTCCAGGCACCTCGA
TTAGTTCTCGAGCTTTTGGAGTACGTCGTCTTTAGGTTGGGGGGAGGGGTTTTATGCGATGGAGTTTCCC
CACACTGAGTGGGTGGAGACTGAAGTTAGGCCAGCTTGGCACTTGATGTAATTCTCCTTGGAATTTGCCC
TTTTTGAGTTTGGATCTTGGTTCATTCTCAAGCCTCAGACAGTGGTTCAAAGTTTTTTTCTTCCATTTCA
GGTGTCGTGACGTACGCCACCATGGACCTGCCTGACGACCACTACCTGTCCACCCAGACCATCCTGTCCA
AGGACCTGAACTCCGGACTCAGATCTGGCAGCGGTCTCGAGATGGAAGTTAGCGCTCTGGAAAAAGAAGT
GTCTGCACTCGAGAAAGAAGTAAGTGCCCTTGAGAAGGAGGTGTCCGCACTCGAGAAGGAGGTCAGCGCC
CTGGAAAAGGAAAAGCGAGACCATATGGTTTTGCTTGAGTATGTTACAGCGGCTGGCATTACCGATGCAT
CAGGTGATGAAGTTGATGGTGGCGGTGGCAAGGTGTCCGCCCTGAAGGAAAAAGTAAGCGCACTGAAAGA
AAAGGTGAGCGCGCTGAAGGAGAAAGTGAGCGCCCTGAAAGAGAAAGTCTCTGCCCTTAAGGAGGATATC
GAGGGCAGAGGAAGTCTGCTAACATGCGGTGACGTCGAGGAGAATCCTGGCCCAAAGCTTGCCACCATGC
GCAAAGGCGAAGAACTGTTTACCGGCATTGTGCCGATTCTGGTGGAACTGGATGGCGATGTGAACGGCCA
TAAATTTTTTGTGCGCGGCGAAGGCGAAGGCGATGCGACCATTGGCAAACTGAGCCTGAAATTTATTTGC
ACCACCGGCAAACTGCCGGTGCCGTGGCCGACCCTGGTGACCACCCTGACCTATGGCGTGCAGTGCTTTA
GCCGCTATCCGGATCATATGAAACGCCATGATTTTTTTAAAAGCGCGATGCCGGAAGGCTATGTGCAGGA
ACGCACCATTTATTTTAAAGATGATGGCACCTATAAAACCCGCGCGGAAGTGAAATTTGAAGGCGATACC
CTGGTGAACCGCATTGAACTGAAAGGCATTGATTTTAAAGAAGATGGCAACATTCTGGGCCATAAACTGG
AATATAACTTTAACAGCCATAAAGTGTATATTACCGCGGATAAACAGAACAACGGCATTAAAGCGAACTT
TACCATTCGCCATAACGTGGAAGATGGCAGCGTGCAGCTGGCGGATCATTATCAGCAGAACACCCCGATT
GGCGATGGCCCGGTTCTTCTTCCTGGCGGCCGCTCTAGAGAGGGCAGAGGAAGTCTGCTAACATGCGGTG
ACGTCGAGGAGAATCCTGGCCCAGAATTGATGGTGAGCAAGGGCGAGGAGGATAACATGGCCATCATCAA
GGAGTTCATGCGCTTCAAGGTGCACATGGAGGGCTCCGTGAACGGCCACGAGTTCGAGATCGAGGGCGAG
GGCGAGGGCCGCCCCTACGAGGGCACCCAGACCGCCAAGCTGAAGGTGACCAAGGGTGGCCCCCTGCCCT
TCGCCTGGGACATCCTGTCCCCTCAGTTCATGTACGGCTCCAAGGCCTACGTGAAGCACCCCGCCGACAT
CCCCGACTACTTGAAGCTGTCCTTCCCCGAGGGCTTCAAGTGGGAGCGCGTGATGAACTTCGAGGACGGC
GGCGTGGTGACCGTGACCCAGGACTCCTCCCTGCAGGACGGCGAGTTCATCTACAAGGTGAAGCTGCGCG
GCACCAACTTCCCCTCCGACGGCCCCGTAATGCAGAAGAAGACCATGGGCTGGGAGGCCTCCTCCGAGCG
GATGTACCCCGAGGACGGCGCCCTGAAGGGCGAGATCAAGCAGAGGCTGAAGCTGAAGGACGGCGGCCAC
TACGACGCTGAGGTCAAGACCACCTACAAGGCCAAGAAGCCCGTGCAGCTGCCCGGCGCCTACAACGTCA
ACATCAAGTTGGACATCACCTCCCACAACGAGGACTACACCATCGTGGAACAGTACGAACGCGCCGAGGG
CCGCCACTCCACCGGCGGCATGGACGAGCTGTACAAGTAAGAATTCGATATCAAGCTTATCGATAATCAA
CCTCTGGATTACAAAATTTGTGAAAGATTGACTGGTATTCTTAACTATGTTGCTCCTTTTACGCTATGTG
GATACGCTGCTTTAATGCCTTTGTATCATGCTATTGCTTCCCGTATGGCTTTCATTTTCTCCTCCTTGTA
TAAATCCTGGTTGCTGTCTCTTTATGAGGAGTTGTGGCCCGTTGTCAGGCAACGTGGCGTGGTGTGCACT
GTGTTTGCTGACGCAACCCCCACTGGTTGGGGCATTGCCACCACCTGTCAGCTCCTTTCCGGGACTTTCG
CTTTCCCCCTCCCTATTGCCACGGCGGAACTCATCGCCGCCTGCCTTGCCCGCTGCTGGACAGGGGCTCG
GCTGTTGGGCACTGACAATTCCGTGGTGTTGTCGGGGAAATCATCGTCCTTTCCTTGGCTGCTCGCCTGT
GTTGCCACCTGGATTCTGCGCGGGACGTCCTTCTGCTACGTCCCTTCGGCCCTCAATCCAGCGGACCTTC
CTTCCCGCGGCCTGCTGCCGGCTCTGCGGCCTCTTCCGCGTCTTCGCCTTCGCCCTCAGACGAGTCGGAT
CTCCCTTTGGGCCGCCTCCCCGCATCGATACCGTCGACCTCGAGACCTAGAAAAACATGGAGCAATCACA
AGTAGCAATACAGCAGCTACCAATGCTGATTGTGCCTGGCTAGAAGCACAAGAGGAGGAGGAGGTGGGTT
TTCCAGTCACACCTCAGGTACCTTTAAGACCAATGACTTACAAGGCAGCTGTAGATCTTAGCCACTTTTT
AAAAGAAAAGGGGGGACTGGAAGGGCTAATTCACTCCCAACGAAGACAAGATATCCTTGATCTGTGGATC
TACCACACACAAGGCTACTTCCCTGATTGGCAGAACTACACACCAGGGCCAGGGATCAGATATCCACTGA
CCTTTGGATGGTGCTACAAGCTAGTACCAGTTGAGCAAGAGAAGGTAGAAGAAGCCAATGAAGGAGAGAA
CACCCGCTTGTTACACCCTGTGAGCCTGCATGGGATGGATGACCCGGAGAGAGAAGTATTAGAGTGGAGG
TTTGACAGCCGCCTAGCATTTCATCACATGGCCCGAGAGCTGCATCCGGACTGTACTGGGTCTCTCTGGT
TAGACCAGATCTGAGCCTGGGAGCTCTCTGGCTAACTAGGGAACCCACTGCTTAAGCCTCAATAAAGCTT
GCCTTGAGTGCTTCAAGTAGTGTGTGCCCGTCTGTTGTGTGACTCTGGTAACTAGAGATCCCTCAGACCC
TTTTAGTCAGTGTGGAAAATCTCTAGCAGGGCCCGTTTAAACCCGCTGATCAGCCTCGACTGTGCCTTCT
AGTTGCCAGCCATCTGTTGTTTGCCCCTCCCCCGTGCCTTCCTTGACCCTGGAAGGTGCCACTCCCACTG
TCCTTTCCTAATAAAATGAGGAAATTGCATCGCATTGTCTGAGTAGGTGTCATTCTATTCTGGGGGGTGG
GGTGGGGCAGGACAGCAAGGGGGAGGATTGGGAAGACAATAGCAGGCATGCTGGGGATGCGGTGGGCTCT
ATGGCTTCTGAGGCGGAAAGAACCAGCTGGGGCTCTAGGGGGTATCCCC
[124 nt withheld, positions 7330-7453]
C
[91 nt withheld, positions 7455-7545]
A
[49 nt withheld, positions 7547-7595]
CCTTTGACGTTGGAGTCCACGTTCTTT
[37 nt withheld, positions 7623-7659]
ACCCTATCTCGGTCTATTCTTTTGATTTATAAGGGATTTTGCCGATTTCGGCCTATTGGTTAAAAAATGA
GCTGATTTAACAAAAATTTAACGCGAATTAATTCTGTGGAATGTGTGTCAGTTAGGGTGTGGAAAGTCCC
CAGGCTCCCCAGCAGGCAGAAGTATGCAAAGCATGCATCTCAATTAGTCAGCAACCAGGTGTGGAAAGTC
CCCAGGCTCCCCAGCAGGCAGAAGTATGCAAAGCATGCATCTCAATTAGTCAGCAACCATAGTCCCGCCC
CTAACTCCGCCCATCCCGCCCCTAACTCCGCCCAGTTCCGCCCATTCTCCGCCCCATGGCTGACTAATTT
TTTTTATTTATGCAGAGGCCGAGGCCGCCTCTGCCTCTGAGCTATTCCAGAAGTAGTGAGGAGGCTTTTT
TGGAGGCCTAGGCTTTTGCAAAAAGCTCCCGGGAGCTTGTATATCCATTTTCGGATCTGATCAGCACGTG
TTGACAATTAATCATCGGCATAGTATATCGGCATAGTATAATACGACAAGGTGAGGAACTAAACCATGGC
CAAGTTGACCAGTGCCGTTCCGGTGCTCACCGCGCGCGACGTCGCCGGAGCGGTCGAGTTCTGGACCGAC
CGGCTCGGGTTCTCCCGGGACTTCGTGGAGGACGACTTCGCCGGTGTGGTCCGGGACGACGTGACCCTGT
TCATCAGCGCGGTCCAGGACCAGGTGGTGCCGGACAACACCCTGGCCTGGGTGTGGGTGCGCGGCCTGGA
CGAGCTGTACGCCGAGTGGTCGGAGGTCGTGTCCACGAACTTCCGGGACGCCTCCGGGCCGGCCATGACC
GAGATCGGCGAGCAGCCGTGGGGGCGGGAGTTCGCCCTGCGCGACCCGGCCGGCAACTGCGTGCACTTCG
TGGCCGAGGAGCAGGACTGACACGTGCTACGAGATTTCGATTCCACCGCCGCCTTCTATGAAAGGTTGGG
CTTCGGAATCGTTTTCCGGGACGCCGGCTGGATGATCCTCCAGCGCGGGGATCTCATGCTGGAGTTCTTC
GCCCACCCCAACTTGTTTATTGCAGCTTATAATGGTTACAAATAAAGCAATAGCATCACAAATTTCACAA
ATAAAGCATTTTTTTCACTGCATTCTAGTTGTGGTTTGTCCAAACTCATCAATGTATCTTATCATGTCTG
TATACCGTCGACCTCTAGCTAGAGCTTGGCGTAATCATGGTCATAGCTGTTTCCTGTGTGAAATTGTTAT
CCGCTCACAATTCCACACAACATACGAGCCGGAAGCATAAAGTGTAAAGCCTGGGGTGCCTAATGAGTGA
GCTAACTCACATTAATTGCGTTGCGCTCACTGCCCGCTTTCCAGTCGGGAAACCTGTCGTGCCAGCTGCA
TTAATGAATCGGCCAACGCGCGGGGAGAGGCGGTTTGCGTATTGGGCGCTCTTCCGCTTCCTCGCTCACT
GACTCGCTGCGCTCGGTCGTTCGGCTGCGGCGAGCGGTATCAGCTCACTCAAAGGCGGTAATACGGTTAT
CCACAGAATCAGGGGATAACGCAGGAAAGAACATGTGAGCAAAAGGCCAGCAAAAGGCCAGGAACCGTAA
AAAGGCCGCGTTGCTGGCGTTTTTCCATAGGCTCCGCCCCCCTGACGAGCATCACAAAAATCGACGCTCA
AGTCAGAGGTGGCGAAACCCGACAGGACTATAAAGATACCAGGCGTTTCCCCCTGGAAGCTCCCTCGTGC
GCTCTCCTGTTCCGACCCTGCCGCTTACCGGATACCTGTCCGCCTTTCTCCCTTCGGGAAGCGTGGCGCT
TTCTCATAGCTCACGCTGTAGGTATCTCAGTTCGGTGTAGGTCGTTCGCTCCAAGCTGGGCTGTGTGCAC
GAACCCCCCGTTCAGCCCGACCGCTGCGCCTTATCCGGTAACTATCGTCTTGAGTCCAACCCGGTAAGAC
ACGACTTATCGCCACTGGCAGCAGCCACTGGTAACAGGATTAGCAGAGCGAGGTATGTAGGCGGTGCTAC
AGAGTTCTTGAAGTGGTGGCCTAACTACGGCTACACTAGAAGAACAGTATTTGGTATCTGCGCTCTGCTG
AAGCCAGTTACCTTCGGAAAAAGAGTTGGTAGCTCTTGATCCGGCAAACAAACCACCGCTGGTAGCGGTG
GTTTTTTTGTTTGCAAGCAGCAGATTACGCGCAGAAAAAAAGGATCTCAAGAAGATCCTTTGATCTTTTC
TACGGGGTCTGACGCTCAGTGGAACGAAAACTCACGTTAAGGGATTTTGGTCATGAGATTATCAAAAAGG
ATCTTCACCTAGATCCTTTTAAATTAAAAATGAAGTTTTAAATCAATCTAAAGTATATATGAGTAAACTT
GGTCTGACAGTTACCAATGCTTAATCAGTGAGGCACCTATCTCAGCGATCTGTCTATTTCGTTCATCCAT
AGTTGCCTGACTCCCCGTCGTGTAGATAACTACGATACGGGAGGGCTTACCATCTGGCCCCAGTGCTGCA
ATGATACCGCGAGACCCACGCTCACCGGCTCCAGATTTATCAGCAATAAACCAGCCAGCCGGAAGGGCCG
AGCGCAGAAGTGGTCCTGCAACTTTATCCGCCTCCATCCAGTCTATTAATTGTTGCCGGGAAGCTAGAGT
AAGTAGTTCGCCAGTTAATAGTTTGCGCAACGTTGTTGCCATTGCTACAGGCATCGTGGTGTCACGCTCG
TCGTTTGGTATGGCTTCATTCAGCTCCGGTTCCCAACGATCAAGGCGAGTTACATGATCCCCCATGTTGT
GCAAAAAAGCGGTTAGCTCCTTCGGTCCTCCGATCGTTGTCAGAAGTAAGTTGGCCGCAGTGTTATCACT
CATGGTTATGGCAGCACTGCATAATTCTCTTACTGTCATGCCATCCGTAAGATGCTTTTCTGTGACTGGT
GAGTACTCAACCAAGTCATTCTGAGAATAGTGTATGCGGCGACCGAGTTGCTCTTGCCCGGCGTCAATAC
GGGATAATACCGCGCCACATAGCAGAACTTTAAAAGTGCTCATCATTGGAAAACGTTCTTCGGGGCGAAA
ACTCTCAAGGATCTTACCGCTGTTGAGATCCAGTTCGATGTAACCCACTCGTGCACCCAACTGATCTTCA
GCATCTTTTACTTTCACCAGCGTTTCTGGGTGAGCAAAAACAGGAAGGCAAAATGCCGCAAAAAAGGGAA
TAAGGGCGACACGGAAATGTTGAATACTCATACTCTTCCTTTTTCAATATTATTGAAGCATTTATCAGGG
TTATTGTCTCATGAGCGGATACATATTTGAATGTATTTAGAAAAATAAACAAATAGGGGTTCCGCGCACA
TTTCCCCGAAAAGTGCCACCTGAC
Features (pLannotate 1.2.2; 32 found; start..end, strand, type, name):
     31..83      -  misc_feature   bom (fragment): basis of mobility region from pBR322
    238..617     +  enhancer       CMV enhancer: human cytomegalovirus immediate early enhancer
    618..817     +  promoter       CMV promoter: human cytomegalovirus (CMV) immediate early promoter
    835..1015    +  LTR            5' LTR (truncated): truncated 5' long terminal repeat (LTR) from HIV-1
   1062..1187    +  misc_feature   HIV-1 Ψ: packaging signal of human immunodeficiency virus type 1
   1171..1534    +  CDS            HIV-1 gag (fragment): gag protein from human immunodeficiency virus 1; gag
   1680..1913    +  misc_feature   RRE: The Rev response element (RRE) of HIV-1 allows for Rev-dependent mRNA export from the nucleus to the cytoplasm.
   2290..2390    +  CDS            Rev (fragment): human immunodeficiency virus 1 (HIV-1) Rev protein; rev; enhances nuclear export of unspliced and incompletely spliced viral mRNAs
   2440..2557    +  misc_feature   cPPT/CTS: central polypurine tract and central termination sequence of HIV-1
   2609..2675    +  CDS            small t antigen (fragment): SV40 (simian virus 40) small t antigen
   2682..3860    +  promoter       EF-1α promoter: strong constitutive promoter for human elongation factor EF-1α
   4337..4924    +  CDS            Superfolder GFP (fragment): Superfolder GFP is a basic (constitutively fluorescent) green fluorescent protein published in 2005, derived from Aequorea victoria. It is reported to be a very rapidly-maturing weak dimer.
   5000..5707    +  CDS            mCherry: mCherry is a basic (constitutively fluorescent) red fluorescent protein published in 2004, derived from Discosoma sp.. It is reported to be a very rapidly-maturing monomer with low acid sensitivity.
   5711..5735    +  misc_feature   MCS (fragment): pBluescript multiple cloning site
   5735..6323    +  misc_feature   WPRE: woodchuck hepatitis virus posttranscriptional regulatory element
   6260..6841    +  CDS            nef (fragment): NEF_HV1H2 - Experimental evidence at protein level: Swiss-Prot protein existence level 1. Extracellular Nef protein targets CD4(+) T-lymphocytes for apoptosis by interacting with CXCR4 surface receptors. From Human immunodeficiency virus type 1 group M subtype B (isolate HXB2) (HIV-1).
   6848..7028    +  LTR            5' LTR (truncated): truncated 5' long terminal repeat (LTR) from HIV-1
   7060..7284    +  polyA_signal   bGH poly(A) signal: bovine growth hormone polyadenylation signal
   7288..7309    +  promoter       SV40 promoter (fragment): SV40 enhancer and early promoter
   7330..7758    +  rep_origin     f1 ori (sequence partly withheld): f1 bacteriophage origin of replication; arrow indicates direction of (+) strand synthesis
   7772..8101    +  promoter       SV40 promoter: SV40 enhancer and early promoter
   8149..8196    +  promoter       EM7 promoter: synthetic bacterial promoter&nbsp
   8215..8589    +  CDS            BleoR: antibiotic-binding protein; Sh ble from Streptoalloteichus hindustanus; confers resistance to bleomycin, phleomycin, and Zeocin™
   8599..8724    +  CDS            ble (fragment): BLE_KLEPN - Experimental evidence at protein level: Swiss-Prot protein existence level 1. Binding protein with a strong affinity to the bleomycin family of antibiotics. Binds to CL990; an antimitotic-antibiotic compound. From Klebsiella pneumoniae.
   8719..8840    +  polyA_signal   SV40 poly(A) signal: SV40 polyadenylation signal
   8911..8933    -  protein_bind   lac operator (fragment): The lac repressor binds to the lac operator to inhibit transcription in E. coli. This inhibition can be relieved by adding lactose or isopropyl-β-D-thiogalactopyranoside (IPTG). lac repressor encoded by lacI
   8937..8967    -  promoter       lac promoter: promoter for the E. coli lac operon
   8982..9003    -  protein_bind   CAP binding site: CAP binding activates transcription in the presence of cAMP. E. coli catabolite activator protein
   9016..9108    -  CDS            lacI (fragment): lac repressor; lacI; The lac repressor binds to the lac operator to inhibit transcription in E. coli. This inhibition can be relieved by adding lactose or isopropyl-β-D-thiogalactopyranoside (IPTG).
   9291..9879    -  rep_origin     ori: high-copy-number ColE1/pMB1/pBR322/pUC origin of replication
  10050..10910   -  CDS            AmpR: β-lactamase; bla; confers resistance to ampicillin, carbenicillin, and related antibiotics
  10911..11015   -  promoter       AmpR promoter: bla
