[The description below was written by a language model from this plasmid's Addgene catalogue record and pLannotate feature annotations shown in this document.]
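Description:
Lenti:FlipGFP-T2A-mCherry is an 11 kb HIV-1-based lentiviral transfer plasmid for mammalian expression. It was built by replacing the dCas9-VP64-T2A-EGFP cassette of an existing lentiviral backbone with a FlipGFP-T2A-mCherry insert between BsiWI and EcoRI sites. It is propagated in E. coli through a high-copy ColE1/pUC-type origin with ampicillin selection (AmpR), and it also carries an f1 origin. Outside the viral region, an SV40/EM7-driven BleoR cassette with an SV40 poly(A) signal could confer Zeocin resistance on cells carrying the plasmid itself, but it would not be packaged into virus.

The viral genome is transcribed from a CMV enhancer/promoter fused to a truncated 5' LTR. It includes the Ψ packaging signal with a partial gag sequence, the RRE for Rev-dependent nuclear export, the cPPT/CTS, a WPRE to boost transcript expression, and a truncated 3' LTR followed by a bGH poly(A) signal. The plasmid contains no intact viral genes, so packaging functions must be provided in trans.

Within this frame, the EF-1α promoter drives a single open reading frame. The annotation identifies the FlipGFP portion only as a superfolder GFP fragment, and it is followed by mCherry. FlipGFP is a GFP-based protease reporter held in a non-fluorescent conformation. Here it carries a caspase-3 cleavage site, so cleavage restores the GFP fold and green fluorescence. The T2A peptide releases mCherry as a separate, constitutively red protein that marks transduced cells and can serve as a reference for the green signal.

The construct therefore suits the generation of stable apoptosis-reporter cells. The associated publication concerns immune cell–tumour interactions on a microfluidic tumour microenvironment model.
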