Addgene plasmid #223198: Lenti:FlipGFP-T2A-mCherry
Purpose: Lentiviral vector encoding FlipGFP-T2A-mCherry (w/ caspase-3 cleave site in FlipGFP for restoring GFP conformation)
Depositing lab: Yeh-Hsing Lao. Depositing organization: University at Buffalo (SUNY Buffalo). Publication: Enabling continuous immune cell recirculation on a microfluidic array to study immunotherapeutic interactions in a recapitulated tumour microenvironment. Chi CW, Lao YH, Ahmed AHR, He S, Merghoub T, Leong KW, Wang S. Lab Chip. 2024 Jan 30;24(3):396-407. doi: 10.1039/d3lc00662j. PubMed 38180130.
Backbone
  Vector backbone: Addgene #61422
  Backbone manufacturer: Addgene
  Modifications to backbone: dCas9VP64-T2A-EGFP in Addgene #61422 was swapped with FlipGFP-T2A-mCherry (retrieved from Addgene #124428)
  Vector type: Mammalian Expression, Lentiviral
Growth in bacteria
  Bacterial resistance: Ampicillin, 100 μg/mL
  Growth temperature: 37°C
  Growth strain: NEB Stable
  Copy number: Unknown
Gene/Insert
  Gene/Insert name: FlipGFP-T2A-mCherry
  Species: Synthetic
  Promoter: EF1a
  Cloning method: Restriction Enzyme; 5′ cloning site BsiWI (not destroyed); 3′ cloning site EcoRI (not destroyed)
  Sequencing primers: 5′ TCAAGCCTCAGACAGTGGTTC
Resource information
  A portion of this plasmid was derived from a plasmid made by: Xiaokun Shu and Feng Zhang (Addgene plasmids #124428 and #61422 respectively).
Terms and licenses: Academic/Nonprofit Terms; Industry Terms: Not Available to Industry
How to cite: Lenti:FlipGFP-T2A-mCherry was a gift from Yeh-Hsing Lao (Addgene plasmid # 223198 ; http://n2t.net/addgene:223198 ; RRID:Addgene_223198)
